Addgene plasmid #218013: pMBS-855
Purpose: mCherry fluorescent protein
Depositing lab: Michael Schroda. Depositing organization: Rheinland-Pfälzische Technische Universität Kaiserslautern. Publication: A Modular Cloning Toolkit for the production of recombinant proteins in Leishmania tarentolae. Hieronimus K, Donauer T, Klein J, Hinkel B, Spanle JV, Probst A, Niemeyer J, Kibrom S, Kiefer AM, Schneider L, Husemann B, Bischoff E, Mohring S, Bayer N, Klein D, Engels A, Ziehmer BG, Stiebeta J, Moroka P, Schroda M, Deponte M. Microb Cell. 2024 Apr 30;11:128-142. doi: 10.15698/mic2024.04.821. eCollection 2024. PubMed 38799406.
Backbone
  Vector backbone: pAGM1299
  Backbone manufacturer: Sylvestre Marillonnet (Addgene plasmid #47988)
  Backbone size w/o insert (bp): 2845
  Total vector size (bp): 2961
  Vector type: Synthetic Biology
Growth in bacteria
  Bacterial resistance: Spectinomycin, 50 μg/mL
  Growth temperature: 37°C
  Growth strain: DH5alpha
  Copy number: High Copy
Gene/Insert
  Gene/Insert name: mCherry
  Species: Synthetic
  Insert size (bp): 718
  Cloning method: Golden Gate
  Sequencing primers: 5′ CAATACGCAAACCGCCTCTCC; 3′ AATAGGCGTATCACGAGGC
Terms and licenses: Academic/Nonprofit Terms; Industry Terms: Not Available to Industry
Depositor comments: Level 0 MoClo Part Position B4, insert can be released via BsaI digest
How to cite: pMBS-855 was a gift from Michael Schroda (Addgene plasmid # 218013 ; http://n2t.net/addgene:218013 ; RRID:Addgene_218013)
