[The description below was written by a language model from this plasmid's Addgene catalogue record and pLannotate feature annotations shown in this document.]
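Description:
pMBS-855 is a Level 0 Modular Cloning (MoClo) part plasmid that stores the coding sequence of the red fluorescent protein mCherry as a standardized building block. It is built on the pAGM1299 Level 0 acceptor backbone and belongs to a Golden Gate toolkit developed for recombinant protein production in the protozoan expression host Leishmania tarentolae. The plasmid itself is a small (about 3 kb) bacterial storage vector. It replicates in E. coli at high copy from a ColE1/pUC-type origin and is selected with spectinomycin through the aadA aminoglycoside adenylyltransferase gene, which sits downstream of an annotated AmpR (bla) promoter. The short fragments annotated as RSF ori, lacI, an integrase and a gentamicin acetyltransferase are partial matches. They are probably remnants of the backbone and of the resistance cassette's origin, not functional elements.

The payload is a synthetic mCherry open reading frame of roughly 0.7 kb, a rapidly maturing monomeric red fluorescent protein derived from Discosoma. No promoter, terminator or other eukaryotic regulatory element is annotated next to it, as expected for a Level 0 part, so the plasmid is not an expression construct in its own right. The depositor designates the part as position B4 in the MoClo syntax and notes that the insert can be released by BsaI digestion. BsaI is a type IIS enzyme, so cutting leaves position-specific overhangs that let the part be joined in a fixed order with parts from the other positions to form a Level 1 transcription unit. The record does not state the exact overhangs, or whether the part is meant to serve as a standalone reporter or a fusion tag. Its typical use is to supply mCherry for fluorescent reporter or fusion constructs assembled with the toolkit.
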