Features (pLannotate 1.2.2; 8 found; start..end, strand, type, name):
      1..66      +  rep_origin     RSF ori (fragment): Plasmids containing the RSF 1030 origin of replication can be propagated in E. coli cells that contain additional plasmids with compatible origins.
     68..117     +  CDS            lacI (fragment): lac repressor; lacI; The lac repressor binds to the lac operator to inhibit transcription in E. coli. This inhibition can be relieved by adding lactose or isopropyl-β-D-thiogalactopyranoside (IPTG).
    137..844     +  CDS            mCherry: mCherry is a basic (constitutively fluorescent) red fluorescent protein published in 2004, derived from Discosoma sp.. It is reported to be a very rapidly-maturing monomer with low acid sensitivity.
    972..1076    +  promoter       AmpR promoter: bla
   1067..1147    -  CDS            int (fragment): INT2_ECOLX - Protein inferred from homology: Swiss-Prot protein existence level 3. Putative integrase believed to be involved in the insertion of antibiotic resistance genes into plasmids and transposons. From Escherichia coli.
   1235..1291    +  CDS            GmR (fragment): gentamycin acetyltransferase; aacC1; confers resistance to gentamycin
   1298..2086    +  CDS            aadA: S3AD_ECOLX - Experimental evidence at protein level: Swiss-Prot protein existence level 1. Mediates bacterial resistance to the antibiotics streptomycin and spectinomycin. From Escherichia coli.
   2260..2848    +  rep_origin     ori: high-copy-number ColE1/pMB1/pBR322/pUC origin of replication
>Addgene plasmid #218013 | pMBS-855 | addgene full sequence | sequence record 434783 | Addgene NGS Result
GAGCTGATACCGCTCGCCGCAGCCGAACGACCGAGCGCAGCGAGTCAGTGAGCGAGGAAGCGGAAGAGCG
CCCAATACGCAAACCGCCTCTCCCCGCGCGTTGGCCGATTCATTAATCACTCTGTGGTCTCAAGGTATGG
TGAGCAAGGGCGAGGAGGACAACATGGCGATCATCAAGGAGTTCATGCGCTTCAAGGTGCACATGGAGGG
CAGCGTGAACGGCCACGAGTTCGAGATCGAGGGCGAGGGCGAGGGCCGCCCGTACGAGGGCACGCAGACG
GCGAAGCTGAAGGTGACGAAGGGCGGCCCGCTGCCGTTCGCGTGGGACATCCTGAGCCCGCAGTTCATGT
ACGGCAGCAAGGCGTACGTGAAGCACCCGGCGGACATCCCGGACTACCTGAAGCTGAGCTTCCCGGAGGG
CTTCAAGTGGGAGCGCGTGATGAACTTCGAGGACGGCGGCGTGGTGACGGTGACGCAGGACAGCAGCCTG
CAGGACGGCGAGTTCATCTACAAGGTGAAGCTGCGCGGCACGAACTTCCCGAGCGACGGCCCGGTGATGC
AGAAGAAAACGATGGGCTGGGAGGCGAGCAGCGAGCGCATGTACCCGGAGGACGGCGCGCTGAAGGGCGA
GATCAAGCAGCGCCTGAAGCTGAAGGACGGCGGCCACTACGACGCGGAGGTCAAGACGACGTACAAGGCG
AAGAAGCCGGTGCAGCTGCCGGGCGCGTACAACGTGAACATCAAGCTGGACATCACGAGCCACAACGAGG
ACTACACGATCGTGGAGCAGTACGAGCGCGCGGAGGGCCGCCACAGCACGGGCGGCATGGACGAGCTGTA
CAAGGGTTCGTGAGACCACGAAGTGGCTCTTCAGTGGACGAAAGGGCCTCGTGATACGCCTATTTTTATA
GGTTAATGTCATGATAATAATGGTTTCTTAGACGTCAGGTGGCACTTTTCGGGGAAATGTGCGCGGAACC
CCTATTTGTTTATTTTTCTAAATACATTCAAATATGTATCCGCTCATGAGACAATAACCCTGATAAATGC
TTCAATAATATTGAAAAAGGAAGAGTATGCGCTCACGCAACTGGTCCAGAACCTTGACCGAACGCAGCGG
TGGTAACGGCGCAGTGGCGGTTTTCATGGCTTGTTATGACTGTTTTTTTTTGGGGTACAGTCTATGCCTC
GGGCATCCAAGCAGCAAGCGCGTTACGCCGTGGGTCGATGTTTGATGTTATGGAGCAGCAACGATGTTAC
GCAGCAGGGCAGTCGCCCTAAAACAAAGTTAAACATCATGAGGGAAGCGGTGATCGCCGAAGTATCGACT
CAACTATCAGAGGTAGTTGGCGTCATCGAGCGCCATCTCGAACCGACGTTGCTGGCCGTACATTTGTACG
GCTCCGCAGTGGATGGCGGCCTGAAGCCACACAGCGATATTGATTTGCTGGTTACGGTGACCGTAAGGCT
TGATGAAACAACGCGGCGAGCTTTGATCAACGACCTTTTGGAAACTTCGGCTTCCCCTGGAGAGAGCGAG
ATTCTCCGCGCTGTAGAAGTCACCATTGTTGTGCACGACGACATCATTCCGTGGCGTTATCCAGCTAAGC
GCGAACTGCAATTTGGAGAATGGCAGCGCAATGACATTCTTGCAGGTATCTTCGAGCCAGCCACGATCGA
CATTGATCTGGCTATCTTGCTGACAAAAGCAAGAGAACATAGCGTTGCCTTGGTAGGTCCAGCGGCGGAG
GAACTCTTTGATCCGGTTCCTGAACAGGATCTATTTGAGGCGCTAAATGAAACCTTAACGCTATGGAACT
CGCCGCCCGACTGGGCTGGCGATGAGCGAAATGTAGTGCTTACGTTGTCCCGCATTTGGTACAGCGCAGT
AACCGGCAAAATCGCGCCGAAGGATGTCGCTGCCGACTGGGCAATGGAGCGCCTGCCGGCCCAGTATCAG
CCCGTCATACTTGAAGCTAGACAGGCTTATCTTGGACAAGAAGAAGATCGCTTGGCCTCGCGCGCAGATC
AGTTGGAAGAATTTGTCCATTACGTAAAAGGCGAGATCACCAAGGTAGTCGGCAAATAACTGTCAGACCA
AGTTTACTCATATATACTTTAGATTGATTTAAAACTTCATTTTTAATTTAAAAGGATCTAGGTGAAGATC
CTTTTTGATAATCTCATGACCAAAATCCCTTAACGTGAGTTTTCGTTCCACTGAGCGTCAGACCCCGTAG
AAAAGATCAAAGGATCTTCTTGAGATCCTTTTTTTCTGCGCGTAATCTGCTGCTTGCAAACAAAAAAACC
ACCGCTACCAGCGGTGGTTTGTTTGCCGGATCAAGAGCTACCAACTCTTTTTCCGAAGGTAACTGGCTTC
AGCAGAGCGCAGATACCAAATACTGTTCTTCTAGTGTAGCCGTAGTTAGGCCACCACTTCAAGAACTCTG
TAGCACCGCCTACATACCTCGCTCTGCTAATCCTGTTACCAGTGGCTGCTGCCAGTGGCGATAAGTCGTG
TCTTACCGGGTTGGACTCAAGACGATAGTTACCGGATAAGGCGCAGCGGTCGGGCTGAACGGGGGGTTCG
TGCACACAGCCCAGCTTGGAGCGAACGACCTACACCGAACTGAGATACCTACAGCGTGAGCTATGAGAAA
GCGCCACGCTTCCCGAAGGGAGAAAGGCGGACAGGTATCCGGTAAGCGGCAGGGTCGGAACAGGAGAGCG
CACGAGGGAGCTTCCAGGGGGAAACGCCTGGTATCTTTATAGTCCTGTCGGGTTTCGCCACCTCTGACTT
GAGCGTCGATTTTTGTGATGCTCGTCAGGGGGGCGGAGCCTATGGAAAAACGCCAGCAACGCGGCCTTTT
TACGGTTCCTGGCCTTTTGCTGGCCTTTTGCTCACATGTTCTTTCCTGCGTTATCCCCTGATTCTGTGGA
TAACCGTATTACCGCCTTTGAGT
